Addgene plasmid #213231: DRD5-DuET
Purpose: The DuET construct encodes the named human GPCR engineered with a cleaved hemagglutinin signal peptide, a 5' FLAG and a 3' 1D4 epitope tag optimized for expression in mammalian cells and proteomics studies.
Depositing lab: Thomas Sakmar. Publication: Multiplexed selectivity screening of anti-GPCR antibodies. Dahl L, Kotliar IB, Bendes A, Dodig-Crnkovic T, Fromm S, Elofsson A, Uhlen M, Sakmar TP, Schwenk JM. Sci Adv. 2023 May 3;9(18):eadf9297. doi: 10.1126/sciadv.adf9297. Epub 2023 May 3. PubMed 37134173.
Backbone
  Vector backbone: pcDNA 3.1 (+)
  Vector type: Mammalian Expression
Growth in bacteria
  Bacterial resistance: Ampicillin, 100 μg/mL
  Growth temperature: 37°C
  Growth strain: DH5alpha
  Copy number: High Copy
Gene/Insert
  Gene/Insert name: DRD5 (alt names: Dopamine receptor D5; DRD1B, DRD1L2)
  Species: H. sapiens (human)
  Entrez Gene: DRD5 (a.k.a. DBDR, DRD1B, DRD1L2)
  Promoter: CMV, T7
  Tag / fusion protein: FLAG (N terminal on insert); 1D4 (C terminal on insert)
  Cloning method: Gibson Cloning
Terms and licenses: Academic/Nonprofit Terms; Industry Terms: Not Available to Industry
Depositor comments: Class: A, Family: Dopamine. Ensembl ID: ENSG00000169676, Uniprot ID: P21918
How to cite: DRD5-DuET was a gift from Thomas Sakmar (Addgene plasmid # 213231 ; http://n2t.net/addgene:213231 ; RRID:Addgene_213231)
