[The description below was written by a language model from this plasmid's Addgene catalogue record and pLannotate feature annotations shown in this document.]
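Description:
DRD5-DuET is a mammalian expression plasmid built on the pcDNA 3.1 (+) backbone that carries the human dopamine receptor D5 (DRD5, also known as DRD1B or DRD1L2), a class A GPCR of the dopamine family. It is propagated in E. coli as a high-copy plasmid through its ColE1/pUC-type origin and selected with ampicillin via the β-lactamase gene. The backbone also carries an f1 phage origin and an SV40 early promoter–driven neomycin phosphotransferase cassette with an SV40 polyadenylation signal, which in principle allows G418 selection of stably transfected mammalian cells. A few short annotated fragments (lacI, lac promoter/operator, ble, bom, a truncated HIV-1 LTR match next to the CMV promoter) are most likely backbone remnants or partial sequence matches rather than functional parts.

The receptor coding sequence sits downstream of the CMV immediate-early enhancer and promoter and is terminated by the bovine growth hormone polyadenylation signal. A T7 promoter lies between CMV and the insert, offering the option of in vitro transcription. According to the record, the "DuET" design places a cleavable hemagglutinin signal peptide and a FLAG epitope at the N terminus and a 1D4 epitope at the C terminus. The signal peptide is removed from the mature protein, leaving an N-terminal FLAG tag. The feature table detects the FLAG sequence just upstream of DRD5, whereas the signal peptide and 1D4 tag are not separately annotated. The dual tags allow capture and detection from either end of the receptor. The construct is intended for expression in mammalian cells and proteomics work, and its associated study used it in multiplexed selectivity screening of anti-GPCR antibodies.
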