Features (pLannotate 1.2.2; 21 found; start..end, strand, type, name):
    264..852     +  rep_origin     ori: high-copy-number ColE1/pMB1/pBR322/pUC origin of replication
   1035..1127    +  CDS            lacI (fragment): lac repressor; lacI; The lac repressor binds to the lac operator to inhibit transcription in E. coli. This inhibition can be relieved by adding lactose or isopropyl-β-D-thiogalactopyranoside (IPTG).
   1140..1161    +  protein_bind   CAP binding site: CAP binding activates transcription in the presence of cAMP. E. coli catabolite activator protein
   1176..1206    +  promoter       lac promoter: promoter for the E. coli lac operon
   1214..1230    +  protein_bind   lac operator: The lac repressor binds to the lac operator to inhibit transcription in E. coli. This inhibition can be relieved by adding lactose or isopropyl-β-D-thiogalactopyranoside (IPTG). lac repressor encoded by lacI
   1303..1424    -  polyA_signal   SV40 poly(A) signal: SV40 polyadenylation signal
   1419..1577    -  CDS            ble (fragment): BLE_KLEPN - Experimental evidence at protein level: Swiss-Prot protein existence level 1. Binding protein with a strong affinity to the bleomycin family of antibiotics. Binds to CL990; an antimitotic-antibiotic compound. From Klebsiella pneumoniae.
   1601..2392    -  CDS            neo: KKA2_KLEPN - Also known as kan, nptII. Experimental evidence at protein level: Swiss-Prot protein existence level 1. Resistance to kanamycin, neomycin, paromomycin, ribostamycin, butirosin and gentamicin B. From Klebsiella pneumoniae.
   2459..2788    -  promoter       SV40 promoter: SV40 enhancer and early promoter
   2802..3230    -  rep_origin     f1 ori (sequence partly withheld): f1 bacteriophage origin of replication; arrow indicates direction of (+) strand synthesis
   3251..3272    -  promoter       SV40 promoter (fragment): SV40 enhancer and early promoter
   3276..3500    -  polyA_signal   bGH poly(A) signal: bovine growth hormone polyadenylation signal
   3631..5061    -  CDS            DRD5: DRD5_HUMAN - Also known as DRD1B, DRD1L2. Experimental evidence at protein level: Swiss-Prot protein existence level 1. Dopamine receptor whose activity is mediated by G proteins which activate adenylyl cyclase. From Homo sapiens (Human).
   5074..5094    -  CDS            3xFLAG (fragment): three tandem FLAG® epitope tags
   5187..5205    -  promoter       T7 promoter: promoter for bacteriophage T7 RNA polymerase
   5221..5254    -  LTR            5' LTR (truncated) (fragment): truncated 5' long terminal repeat (LTR) from HIV-1
   5250..5453    -  promoter       CMV promoter: human cytomegalovirus (CMV) immediate early promoter
   5454..5833    -  enhancer       CMV enhancer: human cytomegalovirus immediate early enhancer
   5988..6040    +  misc_feature   bom (fragment): basis of mobility region from pBR322
   6099..6203    +  promoter       AmpR promoter: bla
   6204..93      +  CDS            AmpR (across the origin): β-lactamase; bla; confers resistance to ampicillin, carbenicillin, and related antibiotics
>Addgene plasmid #213231 | DRD5-DuET | addgene full sequence | sequence record 430791 | Addgene NGS Result
GTAGTTATCTACACGACGGGGAGTCAGGCAACTATGGATGAACGAAATAGACAGATCGCTGAGATAGGTG
CCTCACTGATTAAGCATTGGTAACTGTCAGACCAAGTTTACTCATATATACTTTAGATTGATTTAAAACT
TCATTTTTAATTTAAAAGGATCTAGGTGAAGATCCTTTTTGATAATCTCATGACCAAAATCCCTTAACGT
GAGTTTTCGTTCCACTGAGCGTCAGACCCCGTAGAAAAGATCAAAGGATCTTCTTGAGATCCTTTTTTTC
TGCGCGTAATCTGCTGCTTGCAAACAAAAAAACCACCGCTACCAGCGGTGGTTTGTTTGCCGGATCAAGA
GCTACCAACTCTTTTTCCGAAGGTAACTGGCTTCAGCAGAGCGCAGATACCAAATACCGTTCTTCTAGTG
TAGCCGTAGTTAGGCCACCACTTCAAGAACTCTGTAGCACCGCCTACATACCTCGCTCTGCTAATCCTGT
TACCAGTGGCTGCTGCCAGTGGCGATAAGTCGTGTCTTACCGGGTTGGACTCAAGACGATAGTTACCGGA
TAAGGCGCAGCGGTCGGGCTGAACGGGGGGTTCGTGCACACAGCCCAGCTTGGAGCGAACGACCTACACC
GAACTGAGATACCTACAGCGTGAGCTATGAGAAAGCGCCACGCTTCCCGAAGGGAGAAAGGCGGACAGGT
ATCCGGTAAGCGGCAGGGTCGGAACAGGAGAGCGCACGAGGGAGCTTCCAGGGGGAAACGCCTGGTATCT
TTATAGTCCTGTCGGGTTTCGCCACCTCTGACTTGAGCGTCGATTTTTGTGATGCTCGTCAGGGGGGCGG
AGCCTATGGAAAAACGCCAGCAACGCGGCCTTTTTACGGTTCCTGGCCTTTTGCTGGCCTTTTGCTCACA
TGTTCTTTCCTGCGTTATCCCCTGATTCTGTGGATAACCGTATTACCGCCTTTGAGTGAGCTGATACCGC
TCGCCGCAGCCGAACGACCGAGCGCAGCGAGTCAGTGAGCGAGGAAGCGGAAGAGCGCCCAATACGCAAA
CCGCCTCTCCCCGCGCGTTGGCCGATTCATTAATGCAGCTGGCACGACAGGTTTCCCGACTGGAAAGCGG
GCAGTGAGCGCAACGCAATTAATGTGAGTTAGCTCACTCATTAGGCACCCCAGGCTTTACACTTTATGCT
TCCGGCTCGTATGTTGTGTGGAATTGTGAGCGGATAACAATTTCACACAGGAAACAGCTATGACCATGAT
TACGCCAAGCTCTAGCTAGAGGTCGACGGTATACAGACATGATAAGATACATTGATGAGTTTGGACAAAC
CACAACTAGAATGCAGTGAAAAAAATGCTTTATTTGTGAAATTTGTGATGCTATTGCTTTATTTGTAACC
ATTATAAGCTGCAATAAACAAGTTGGGGTGGGCGAAGAACTCCAGCATGAGATCCCCGCGCTGGAGGATC
ATCCAGCCGGCGTCCCGGAAAACGATTCCGAAGCCCAACCTTTCATAGAAGGCGGCGGTGGAATCGAAAT
CTCGTGATGGCAGGTTGGGCGTCGCTTGGTCGGTCATTTCGAACCCCAGAGTCCCGCTCAGAAGAACTCG
TCAAGAAGGCGATAGAAGGCGATGCGCTGCGAATCGGGAGCGGCGATACCGTAAAGCACGAGGAAGCGGT
CAGCCCATTCGCCGCCAAGCTCTTCAGCAATATCACGGGTAGCCAACGCTATGTCCTGATAGCGGTCCGC
CACACCCAGCCGGCCACAGTCGATGAATCCAGAAAAGCGGCCATTTTCCACCATGATATTCGGCAAGCAG
GCATCGCCATGGGTCACGACGAGATCCTCGCCGTCGGGCATGCGCGCCTTGAGCCTGGCGAACAGTTCGG
CTGGCGCGAGCCCCTGATGCTCTTCGTCCAGATCATCCTGATCGACAAGACCGGCTTCCATCCGAGTACG
TGCTCGCTCGATGCGATGTTTCGCTTGGTGGTCGAATGGGCAGGTAGCCGGATCAAGCGTATGCAGCCGC
CGCATTGCATCAGCCATGATGGATACTTTCTCGGCAGGAGCAAGGTGAGATGACAGGAGATCCTGCCCCG
GCACTTCGCCCAATAGCAGCCAGTCCCTTCCCGCTTCAGTGACAACGTCGAGCACAGCTGCGCAAGGAAC
GCCCGTCGTGGCCAGCCACGATAGCCGCGCTGCCTCGTCCTGCAGTTCATTCAGGGCACCGGACAGGTCG
GTCTTGACAAAAAGAACCGGGCGCCCCTGCGCTGACAGCCGGAACACGGCGGCATCAGAGCAGCCGATTG
TCTGTTGTGCCCAGTCATAGCCGAATAGCCTCTCCACCCAAGCGGCCGGAGAACCTGCGTGCAATCCATC
TTGTTCAATCATGCGAAACGATCCTCATCCTGTCTCTTGATCAGATCCGAAAATGGATATACAAGCTCCC
GGGAGCTTTTTGCAAAAGCCTAGGCCTCCAAAAAAGCCTCCTCACTACTTCTGGAATAGCTCAGAGGCAG
AGGCGGCCTCGGCCTCTGCATAAATAAAAAAAATTAGTCAGCCATGGGGCGGAGAATGGGCGGAACTGGG
CGGAGTTAGGGGCGGGATGGGCGGAGTTAGGGGCGGGACTATGGTTGCTGACTAATTGAGATGCATGCTT
TGCATACTTCTGCCTGCTGGGGAGCCTGGGGACTTTCCACACCTGGTTGCTGACTAATTGAGATGCATGC
TTTGCATACTTCTGCCTGCTGGGGAGCCTGGGGACTTTCCACACCCTAACTGACACACATTCCACAGAAT
TAATTCGCGTTAAATTTTTGTTAAATCAGCTCATTTTTTAACCAATAGGCCGAAATCGGCAAAATCCCTT
ATAAATCAAAAGAATAGACCGAGATAGGGT
[37 nt withheld, positions 2901-2937]
AAAGAACGTGGACTCCAACGTCAAAGG
[49 nt withheld, positions 2965-3013]
T
[91 nt withheld, positions 3015-3105]
G
[124 nt withheld, positions 3107-3230]
GGGGATACCCCCTAGAGCCCCAGCTGGTTCTTTCCGCCTCAGAAGCCATAGAGCCCACCGCATCCCCAGC
ATGCCTGCTATTGTCTTCCCAATCCTCCCCCTTGCTGTCCTGCCCCACCCCACCCCCCAGAATAGAATGA
CACCTACTCAGACAATGCGATGCAATTTCCTCATTTTATTAGGAAAGGACAGTGGGAGTGGCACCTTCCA
GGGTCAAGGAAGGCACGGGGGAGGGGCAAACAACAGATGGCTGGCAACTAGAAGGCACAGTCGAGGCTGA
TCAGCGGGTTTAAACGGGCCCTCTAGACTCGAGTTAGGCAGGGGCCACCTGAGAAGTCTCGGTCTTAGAC
ACGGTGGTGCTGGCCTCATCGAATTCACCGGTGCGTCCACCGGTATCGATGTGAAATCCGTTGGGCGTAA
AGGGAGTGATTTTATCCAGTGATATTTCACCTTCACAGTCCAGCTCCCACACAGATTCAGCGACTGGGTC
GCCGTCAGGGCTCGTCTGATAAATCTGGAACATCCGATCGAAGGGGCCCTCCTCCTCGTCGTTATCCACC
TCCCTGTTTCCAGGTGTAACAGCATTGGGCATCATGTGGATGTATGCAGCTGCAATCTCTTTGTGGAATA
CGATGTCCTGGTTGTAGGAGATGAGTTCATTAGAGATGTTGACTGTTTCCACAGGCGTTCGTGAGCAAAA
ATGACTACAACCCAGCAGCTGCGCGAAGACTTTCTGAAAATCAGCGTTAAATGCGTAGATTACAGGATTC
AAAGAGCTATTTGCCCACCCAAACCACACAAAGACGTCGAAAGTCGTCTCACTTACACAAGGAAACCCTG
CGGGGGGCCCTTCTGGGTGCCCAGAGCAAAATGGGACCATGCAATTCAGAATGAAGAAGGGGAGCCAACA
GCACACGAAGACGCCCATAATCACGCTCAGAGTCTTGAGGACCTTGGTTTCTTTCTTGATAGAAGCTCTG
AGAGAGGTGTCGGGAGCACAAGCAGCGGATGAGCGGCAGGATTGAGCGTGCTCAGCGGCGCGCTCCAGGC
TAGAGATCCTTCGTATTTGAACTTGAGCGATTCTATAGATCCTTGTGTAAGTCACTATCATTATAGCGAC
CGGAATGTAGAAGGAGATCAGACTGGAACTAATAGCATAGGTCCGATTAAGGCTACTATCACAATTCTCT
GCGTTGACGTCTGGTTCCCAGAAATCTTCCTCCCATGGGGTCCAATTGGCCAGGTTATTTGGCAGATCCA
GCCCGCCCCAACTTGCAGCCTGGTCCCTGTGCCAATTCAACTGAACAGGAATGAAAGAAATCAGGATGGA
GAGGGTCCAGGCCAGTCCGACCATCACAAGGGCCATCCTCTGGGTCATCTTTCTTTTATAGCGGAACGGC
CTGCTAATTGCCCAGTAGCGATCGACGGAAATCACGCACAGATTGAGAATACTGGCCGTGGAACACATAA
TATCAAAGGCCACCCAAACATCGCAAAATGCGCCAAAAGGCCAATATCCGGCCACTTCTGCCACCGCCTT
CCAGGGCATCACGAGGAGCGCAACGAACAGGTCGCTCACTGCCAGGCTCACTATGAACACGTTTGTCATG
TTAGCTCGCAGGTGGCGAGAGCGCACAATTGCTGCACAAACCAGGACGTTGCCCAGCAGAGTCCATATTA
TCAGAAGGGTCAGAAGACAGGCAGTCACGACCTGACTTGGCCCCAAAGGTGGAGCGCCTGCGCTGCCCCC
GACGGCATTACCCTGGGCAAGTTGTTGGTAGAGGGCGAACTGCCCGGGATACGCCGTACCATTGCTCCCT
GGTGGCAACATATCGATGCTGGCGTCATCATCGTCCTTGTAGTCGGCGAATACCAGGCAGAAGATGTAGC
TCAGGGCGATGATCGTCTTCATGGTGGCGCTAAGCTTAAGTTTAAACGCTAGCCAGCTTGGGTCTCCCTA
TAGTGAGTCGTATTAATTTCGATAAGCCAGTAAGCAGTGGGTTCTCTAGTTAGCCAGAGAGCTCTGCTTA
TATAGACCTCCCACCGTACACGCCTACCGCCCATTTGCGTCAATGGGGCGGAGTTGTTACGACATTTTGG
AAAGTCCCGTTGATTTTGGTGCCAAAACAAACTCCCATTGACGTCAATGGGGTGGAGACTTGGAAATCCC
CGTGAGTCAAACCGCTATCCACGCCCATTGATGTACTGCCAAAACCGCATCACCATGGTAATAGCGATGA
CTAATACGTAGATGTACTGCCAAGTAGGAAAGTCCCATAAGGTCATGTACTGGGCATAATGCCAGGCGGG
CCATTTACCGTCATTGACGTCAATAGGGGGCGTACTTGGCATATGATACACTTGATGTACTGCCAAGTGG
GCAGTTTACCGTAAATACTCCACCCATTGACGTCAATGGAAAGTCCCTATTGGCGTTACTATGGGAACAT
ACGTCATTATTGACGTCAATGGGCGGGGGTCGTTGGGCGGTCAGCCAGGCGGGCCATTTACCGTAAGTTA
TGTAACGCGGAACTCCATATATGGGCTATGAACTAATGACCCCGTAATTGATTACTATTAATAACTAGTC
AATAATCAATGTCAACGCGTATATCTGGCCCGTACATCGCGAAGCAGCGCAAAACGCCTAACCCTAAGCA
GATTCTTCATGCAAATGTCGGTCAAGCCTTGCCTTGTTGTAGCTTAAATTTTGCTCGCGCACTACTCAGC
GACCTCCAACACACAAGCAGGGAGCAGATACTGGCTTAACTATGCGGCATCAGAGCAGATTGTACTGAGA
GTGCACCATAGGGGATCGGGAGATCTCCCGATCCGTCGACGTCAGGTGGCACTTTTCGGGGAAATGTGCG
CGGAACCCCTATTTGTTTATTTTTCTAAATACATTCAAATATGTATCCGCTCATGAGACAATAACCCTGA
TAAATGCTTCAATAATATTGAAAAAGGAAGAGTATGAGTATTCAACATTTCCGTGTCGCCCTTATTCCCT
TTTTTGCGGCATTTTGCCTTCCTGTTTTTGCTCACCCAGAAACGCTGGTGAAAGTAAAAGATGCTGAAGA
TCAGTTGGGTGCACGAGTGGGTTACATCGAACTGGATCTCAACAGCGGTAAGATCCTTGAGAGTTTTCGC
CCCGAAGAACGTTTTCCAATGATGAGCACTTTTAAAGTTCTGCTATGTGGCGCGGTATTATCCCGTATTG
ACGCCGGGCAAGAGCAACTCGGTCGCCGCATACACTATTCTCAGAATGACTTGGTTGAGTACTCACCAGT
CACAGAAAAGCATCTTACGGATGGCATGACAGTAAGAGAATTATGCAGTGCTGCCATAACCATGAGTGAT
AACACTGCGGCCAACTTACTTCTGACAACGATCGGAGGACCGAAGGAGCTAACCGCTTTTTTGCACAACA
TGGGGGATCATGTAACTCGCCTTGATCGTTGGGAACCGGAGCTGAATGAAGCCATACCAAACGACGAGCG
TGACACCACGATGCCTGTAGCAATGGCAACAACGTTGCGCAAACTATTAACTGGCGAACTACTTACTCTA
GCTTCCCGGCAACAATTAATAGACTGGATGGAGGCGGATAAAGTTGCAGGACCACTTCTGCGCTCGGCCC
TTCCGGCTGGCTGGTTTATTGCTGATAAATCTGGAGCCGGTGAGCGTGGGTCTCGCGGTATCATTGCAGC
ACTGGGGCCAGATGGTAAGCCCTCCCGTATC
